>Addgene plasmid #137848 | pUF-LbCpf1-pre-gRNA | addgene partial sequence | sequence record 276198 | Addgene Partial NGS Result
TATATATATATATATATATATATATATATTTTATATCATTTAATATATTATGTGTGATATAATAATAAAT
CCATTGTCCATAAATAGATGAAATAGCGGCCGCCTACCCTGAAGAAGAAAAGTCCGATGATGTTGTGGAC
ATAAAGAATTGAGCTGTCTCAAAAAATGAGAAAACAAACAAACAAACAAAATACCATTATGCGCATATCC
TCTGCTCAATATCAATTTTTCTTTATGCCAGTTTTGTTTCGACACTATTTGAGCAACACCTTCCCTTTAC
TATCTACTACTGTTACAATGTTATTTTATTCACCTTTTTACAATTTTATCAAAATTTTTTTGTATGCATA
TAAATTATACATTGTAAAGCCAAAGTGTAGATAAAGAACACCTTGTTTATTTTTCCCCAATTTTTTTTTT
TTTACCATTTTTTTATTAACCTTGCTCATTTACCTGCTAATACGATTGCTATATGATATCGAAATTGAAG
GAAAAAACATCATTTGTGTTTATATGTTTTTTTTTAATTTTTCAACTTTTTTTATTTAACTATGCTAATC
ATATTATAAACATTTTAAAAATCAAGTCCAACTATTTATGAATCATTGAAGAGACAACATAATTATAACA
GTAAAAATAATAATAATAATAATAATTTTGTCTTATTGTTTCAAACATATTATGTTCCATAAATATCTAA
ATTTTTAATATGGTCATAAATTCATAGGATTTAATTTATATAAAATATGGCTATTCATACTAGCCATTTT
ATGTGTGTAAAGTTTTTTTTTCTGAACAAAAAATAAAATGTTCATAATTTTAGCTATTTACATGCATGTG
CATGCACAAAAAAAAATATGCACACAACATACACATTTTTACAGTTATAAATACAATCAATTGGTATAAA
TATATAAATAAGAAAAACGAACATTAAGCTGCCATATCCCTCGAGTTACTTGTCGTCGTCGTCCTTGTAG
TCGGATCCCTTTTTCTTTTTTGCCTGGCCGGCCTTTTTCGTGGCCGCCGGCCTTTTGTGCTTCACGCTGG
TCTGGGCGTACTCCAGCCACTCCTTGTTAGAGATGGCGATCTTCACCTTATCCAGCTTCTCGTCCTCGGC
CTTCTTGAACTGGCCGATGGCCCACAGCACCTTTCTGGCGATGTTATAGGCGCCATTGGCGTCGGCGTTC
TTTGGCAGGATGGCATTCTCCTGGGCCTCATAGTTCCGGCTATCGTAGAAGATGCCGTCGGAGTTCTTCA
CAGGGCTGATCAGAAAATCCACGTCGGTGCGGCCTGTGATGCTGTTCCGCATCTGCAGCATCAGGCTCAT
CAGGGCCATAAAGCTAGAGTAGAAGGCCTTGTCGGACTGCTCGCACAGCAGGGCTCTGATATCGCCCTGC
TGATAATTGATGCCGTACTTGTTGAACAGCTCCTTATAGGCGCTGGTCAGGCACACCTCCTCCCAGTCGA
ACACGTTGTTCTTCTTAGGATTCCGGAAGATTCTGATCCGGTTGCCGTAGGAGTACAGCTTCCACTTCTT
GATGTAATCGGCGTCTGTGCGAGAGAAGTTCTTATAGTCCAGGGCAAACTCGAACAGATCCTCCTCGGGC
ACGTACATGATCCTGTCAAAGGAGCTGATGAACTTCTTGGAATCGGCGATGCTGGTATACTTGGTTTTCA
GCAGGTTCACAAAGCCGGTAGATGGATCGATCTTGGATGTCAGCCAGGCAGGGATGTAAAAGATGAAGCC
GTTCTGGGTAGACATGGACTTAAAGCTCTCGAACTTATTGGTGATCTGATAGCCCTTCAGGGCGCCGCCT
GTTGCACAAGGATTAGACTTCTTGTCCACCATGTAGTTCAGCTTATCGATCAGCATCTTCTCGAACTTCT
GATACACCTGCTTCTCCACCTTCACGCGGCTATTCTTAAAGCCAGAGTTCAGGTCCTCCAGGGCGATCAC
GGCATCGTACTTCTCCACCAGCTCGCAGATCTTGTGCACCACCTGAGAGATATAGCCGGCCTTCAGCTCC
TTGATATTCTCGATGGAGGTCCAGTTCTGGCGGGCCTCGAACCTCTCCTTCTCCTTCTTGTCCAGCAGAG
AGTGGTAATCTGTCTTGATCCTGATGCCGTTGAAGTTGTTGATGATCTCGTTCAGGGAATACTGCTCCAC
GATGTTGCCCTTGCCGTCCACCACCACGATATACAGCAGATTGCGCTCGCCCCTATCGATGCCGATCACA
TAGGGGTTATCGTCGTGCTTCAGCAGCACGCGCACCTCTGTATTGATCTTGAAGATGTTCTTGGGGCACT
TATTGATGGCGATTGGGATGTGCAGCTCGTACTGGTCCTCAGAAAACCTCTTATCCTTATACACGTCGTA
GGACAGGGTTGTGGTTTTCTTGGGATTATCTGGATTCTTGTTGGCGATAGGGGAGTTGGCTGGGTGCACC
ACCAGCTCCTCCTTCTTCAGGGAGGCGCGCCTCATGAACAGCTCTGCTCCTCCGCTCAGCCTGATCTGTC
CGTGATTGTTCTCGTCAAACAGCAGCTTGAAGTACATGGTGTGCAGATTGGGTGTGCCGTGAGACTTATC
GGAAAAGTCCTTGTTATAGATCTGGAACATATACAGCTTGCCCTCCTCCACCAGCTTATCCACCTCCTTC
TTGCTGGCAGACTCGAAGCTCACCTTATAGCCCTGCTCCTCCACCTCTCTGTAAAAGCCGGCGATGTCCT
TATACTTCTCTGTCTCAGAAAAGTTGAAATCGTAGGCATTGGACCACTTTGGATACCGGGAGATGCTATC
CTTAAAGAAGTCGATCAGCTTGTGACAGTCATTCAGGTTAAACATATCGCCCTTCTTGAATGTGCCATTC
TTGTAGATCTTCTGGATGTCCTCGCTGGGGTTATAGTAGGCCATCCACTTCTTAGAAAAGAACACCTTTG
GCAGCATCTTATTAGGGCCGGGCAGCAGCTTATAGTTGATCTTCTCGTAATTGCCGTTCACATCGTCCTT
GTCGATCTTCTGCAGGCACTTGGCGTACTTCTTATCCATGATGGCCAGATAGTACTTGGAGCCGTATCTC
AGGATGGTGGCCCGATAGTCTGTCTCCTTATCCTTGTCCCAGCCGCCCATGAACTGAGGGTTCTGAAAAT
ACAGCTTGAACTTATCCTTAGAGTAGGGCTTCTGGGTCACATAATTGCGGATGGCATCGTAGATGTGGTC
CACCTTCAGCAGGATGTCGTAGGCCAGCACAAAATCGCCATAGAAGGACTCGTCCCTGTTTGTCTCCTTG
CCCTCGCCAAAGAAGGCCTTGATGTAATTCTCGAAGCTCTTCACAGAATCCAGCAGGTCCTTCATGATGG
CCACCACGGCGTCGTTCTTCTTCAGGCTCTTCTCCAGCACAAAATCGGCGTCGAACAGCTTCTCAGAGGA
GCCATACACCTTGTAGATCTCATCCACCTTCTGGATGATGATCTCCTTCAGCTTCTCCACCACAGACAGA
TCGGCGTCGGCGTACTCCTGCAGCTGCTCCAGAGAAAAGGAGCCGATCTTCTTGAAGGACTTTCTCCGAT
CGTCCTCGTACTTCTCGGTCACCACGGCCTTCTTCTTCAGGTGGATATCGTCATACTCGGCATTCCACTT
GTCCCGGATCACGTTCCACTCGCCGAAGATATCCTTGGAGATTGTGCTGATGGCGGGGCCGTTCTTCACA
AAGATGCCGGCGCTAGAGTACTCGTCAAAATTCTTGAACAGCTTCTCCAGCTTCTTGATGGAGCTGAAGA
TCTCGCTGTTCTTGTTCAGGGTGTTTCTAAACACCTCCAGCACCTCCTCATCGGATGTATAGCCCTCGCC
GTAGAAGCTCAGAGACTCCCGATCGCTCAGCACCTGCTTATACAGTGGCTTAAACTTAGGCAGCTTCTGC
TTGGTTTTCTGATTATACAGGTTGATGTACTCGTTCAGGCCCTTGATCTTCTCGCCGCTCTCGGTCACGA
AGCCGCCGATGATGGCGTTATACACGTCGATGCCCTCCTGTGTCAGCACAAAGTTAAAGAACTCGCCCTC
AAAGAAATCCTCCACATCATAGTCGCTGTTCAGGATCTTCTCCTTGATCTCCTGCACCTCGTGCTTATCA
AAGATGGCGTCCACCTTCTCGAAGATGTCCATATTAGAGATGTAGCGGGTCAGATTCTCGTTGATACACC
TGAAGGCGATGGATGTGCTCTTGGCCTCCTCGGAAAACATATTCTCTCTGTTATCAAAGAAGCCGGTGAA
GGCTGTGGTAAAGCCATTGAAGCTGTTCACCAGGGCGATCTCGTCCTTATCGTCCAGGAACTCTGGCAGG
ATTGTCTCGATGATATCCTTCTTAAACAGGGACTTGTAGCCCTCGTTGCCCTTGAAGGCCTTGGCGATCT
CCTTCCGCAGATTGATCTCCAGGTTCTCCAGCTCCTTATTCTCCTTCTCGGTTCTGGTTTTCTTCCGGAA
CAGGCTGATGTAATTGTTCAGATTCTTCAGCTTGATGCTGTGCAGCACGTCGTTGATAAAAGACAGATAG
TAGCGATCCAGCAGCTTCTTCACGCCCTTATAATCCTCGGCTCTCTTCTCGTCCTCCACCAGCAGCCGCT
TATTGTCGATGTTCTCCTGGGTCTTGCCCACAGGGATGGCCTTGAACCTCAGGGTCTTAGACAGGGAGTA
GCAGTTTGTAAACTTCTCCAGCTTGCTCATCTCGAGTTTATTCGAAATGTGGGAAGAAAAAAAATATAAT
AAAAAAGGAAAATTTCTTTTTAAAGTAAAATATTTATGTAAATATTTATATATTTTATTATATATATATT
AT
