[The description below was written by a language model from this plasmid's Addgene catalogue record.]
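Description:
pUF-LbCpf1-pre-gRNA is a CRISPR plasmid for genome editing in the malaria parasite Plasmodium falciparum, built on the pUF-Cas9-pre-sgRNA backbone by replacing the Cas9-based components with a Cpf1 (Cas12a) system. It is propagated in E. coli as a high-copy plasmid under ampicillin selection. In parasites, it is selected through yDHODH, the yeast dihydroorotate dehydrogenase marker, which bypasses the parasite's own pyrimidine-synthesis enzyme and so confers resistance to inhibitors of the parasite DHODH.

The payload is an insert of about 6.3 kb cloned between NotI and XhoI sites, both of which are retained. It combines two functions on one plasmid. The first is the coding sequence of LbCpf1, the RNA-guided nuclease from Lachnospiraceae bacterium ND2006, fused to a nuclear localisation signal to direct it to the parasite nucleus and to a FLAG epitope tag for detection. This part was derived from a previously published Cpf1 expression plasmid. The second is a guide RNA cassette, with P. falciparum listed as a source species for part of the insert. The "pre-gRNA" name suggests that the cassette is an empty recipient into which a user clones a target-specific guide sequence, although the record does not describe the cloning site. The promoters and terminators driving the nuclease, the guide RNA and the selection marker are also not stated, and no feature table is available to confirm them.

The stated purpose is co-expression of LbCpf1 and a gRNA in P. falciparum. Cpf1 recognises a T-rich PAM, which is well suited to the very AT-rich parasite genome and broadens the choice of target sites beyond those available to Cas9.
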