Addgene plasmid #137848: pUF-LbCpf1-pre-gRNA
Purpose: LbCpf1 and gRNA expression plasmid for P. falciparum with yDHODH selectable marker.
Depositing lab: Josh Beck. Publication: EXP1 is required for organisation of EXP2 in the intraerythrocytic malaria parasite vacuole. Nessel T, Beck JM, Rayatpisheh S, Jami-Alahmadi Y, Wohlschlegel JA, Goldberg DE, Beck JR. Cell Microbiol. 2020 Jan 28:e13168. doi: 10.1111/cmi.13168. PubMed 31990132.
Backbone
  Vector backbone: pUF-Cas9-pre-sgRNA
  Vector type: CRISPR
  Selectable markers: yDHODH
Growth in bacteria
  Bacterial resistance: Ampicillin, 100 μg/mL
  Growth temperature: 37°C
  Growth strain: DH5alpha
  Copy number: High Copy
Gene/Insert
  Gene/Insert name: LbCpf1-NLS-FLAG and gRNA cassette (alt name: Cpf1)
  Species: Lachnospiraceae bacterium ND2006 and P. falciparum
  Insert size (bp): 6308
  Cloning method: Restriction Enzyme; 5′ cloning site NotI (not destroyed); 3′ cloning site XhoI (not destroyed)
  Sequencing primers: 5′ M13R
Resource information
  A portion of this plasmid was derived from a plasmid made by: Zetsche et al, Addgene #69988
Terms and licenses: Academic/Nonprofit Terms; Industry Terms: Not Available to Industry
How to cite: pUF-LbCpf1-pre-gRNA was a gift from Josh Beck (Addgene plasmid # 137848 ; http://n2t.net/addgene:137848 ; RRID:Addgene_137848)
